Addgene plasmid #156867: pD649-HAsp-LRIT2-Fc(DAPA)-AviTag-6xHis
Purpose: Mammalian expression of cell-surface protein extracellular domain fused to Fc(DAPA)-Avi-6xHis. Protein is secreted from cells.
Depositing lab: Chris Garcia. Depositing organization: Stanford University. Publication: A Human IgSF Cell-Surface Interactome Reveals a Complex Network of Protein-Protein Interactions. Wojtowicz WM, Vielmetter J, Fernandes RA, Siepe DH, Eastman CL, Chisholm GB, Cox S, Klock H, Anderson PW, Rue SM, Miller JJ, Glaser SM, Bragstad ML, Vance J, Lam AW, Lesley SA, Zinn K, Garcia KC. Cell. 2020 Aug 20;182(4):1027-1043.e17. doi: 10.1016/j.cell.2020.07.025. PubMed 32822567.
Backbone
  Vector backbone: pD649
  Backbone size w/o insert (bp): 6106
  Vector type: Mammalian Expression
Growth in bacteria
  Bacterial resistance: Ampicillin, 100 μg/mL
  Growth temperature: 37°C
  Growth strain: DH5alpha
  Copy number: High Copy
Gene/Insert
  Gene/Insert name: LRIT2
  Species: H. sapiens (human)
  Insert size (bp): 1338
  Mutation: Fc region of human IgG contains D265A and P329A mutations (DAPA)
  Entrez Gene: LRIT2 (a.k.a. LRRC22)
  Promoter: CMV/SP6
  Tag / fusion protein: Fc(DAPA)-AviTag-6xHis (C terminal on backbone)
  Cloning method: Restriction Enzyme; 5′ cloning site GCGGCCGC (not destroyed); 3′ cloning site GGCGCGCC (not destroyed)
  Sequencing primers: 5′ ATTTAGGTGACACTATAG; 3′ CACGTACCAGTTGAACTTCACC
Resource information
  A portion of this plasmid was derived from a plasmid made by: synthesis by ThermoFisher
Terms and licenses: Academic/Nonprofit Terms; Industry Terms: Not Available to Industry
Depositor comments: Some plasmids in this collection may have an IS4-like element ISVsa5 family transposase upstream of the CMV promoter.
How to cite: pD649-HAsp-LRIT2-Fc(DAPA)-AviTag-6xHis was a gift from Chris Garcia (Addgene plasmid # 156867 ; http://n2t.net/addgene:156867 ; RRID:Addgene_156867)
