[The description below was written by a language model from this plasmid's Addgene catalogue record and pLannotate feature annotations shown in this document.]
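Description:
pD649-HAsp-LRIT2-Fc(DAPA)-AviTag-6xHis is a mammalian expression plasmid of about 7.4 kb, built on the pD649 backbone, that produces the extracellular domain of human LRIT2 (also called LRRC22) as a secreted Fc fusion protein. It is propagated in E. coli as a high-copy plasmid through a ColE1/pUC-type origin and selected with ampicillin via the β-lactamase gene. The annotation also picks up short remnants of KanR, lacZα, an rrnB terminator and an f1 origin, which appear to be backbone fragments rather than functional parts.

Expression is driven by the CMV immediate-early enhancer and promoter, followed by a fragment of CMV intron A, with an SP6 promoter just upstream of the coding region that also serves as a sequencing primer site. The open reading frame begins with a secretion leader: the plasmid name indicates an HA signal peptide, although the annotation software matched this stretch partially to a mouse IgH signal sequence. The LRIT2 ectodomain follows, cloned between retained restriction sites, and is fused in frame to a human IgG1 Fc carrying the D265A and P329A (DAPA) substitutions, which are commonly used to reduce Fc effector interactions. According to the record, an AviTag for site-specific biotinylation and a 6xHis tag for affinity purification complete the C terminus, though neither was called in the feature table. A bGH polyadenylation signal ends the transcript. A separate SV40/EM7-driven cassette carries a puromycin resistance gene with an SV40 poly(A) signal, offering selection in mammalian cells.

The plasmid belongs to a collection made for screening interactions among human immunoglobulin-superfamily cell-surface proteins. The depositor notes that some members may carry an IS4-like transposase insertion upstream of the CMV promoter; none is annotated here.
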