Features (pLannotate 1.2.2; 21 found; start..end, strand, type, name):
    119..143     -  CDS            KanR (fragment): aminoglycoside phosphotransferase; aph(3')-Ia; confers resistance to kanamycin
    254..842     +  rep_origin     ori: high-copy-number ColE1/pMB1/pBR322/pUC origin of replication
   1067..1084    +  terminator     rrnB T2 terminator (fragment): transcription terminator T2 from the E. coli rrnB gene
   1109..1128    -  CDS            lacZα (fragment): LacZα fragment of β-galactosidase; lacZ fragment
   1584..1600    +  protein_bind   lac operator: The lac repressor binds to the lac operator to inhibit transcription in E. coli. This inhibition can be relieved by adding lactose or isopropyl-β-D-thiogalactopyranoside (IPTG). lac repressor encoded by lacI
   1843..2146    +  enhancer       CMV enhancer: human cytomegalovirus immediate early enhancer
   2147..2350    +  promoter       CMV promoter: human cytomegalovirus (CMV) immediate early promoter
   2486..2529    +  intron         CMV intron (fragment): modified intron A from human cytomegalovirus
   2581..2599    +  promoter       SP6 promoter: promoter for bacteriophage SP6 RNA polymerase
   2603..2640    +  CDS            IgH signal sequence (fragment): signal sequence from the mouse immunoglobulin heavy chain variable region
   2716..4086    +  CDS            LRIT2 (fragment): LRIT2_HUMAN - Also known as LRRC22. Experimental evidence at transcript level: Swiss-Prot protein existence level 2. From Homo sapiens (Human).
   4102..4779    +  CDS            IGHG1 (fragment): IGHG1_HUMAN - Experimental evidence at protein level: Swiss-Prot protein existence level 1. Constant region of immunoglobulin heavy chains. Immunoglobulins, also known as antibodies, are membrane-bound or secreted glycoproteins produced by B lymphocytes. In the recognition phase of humoral immunity, the membrane-bound immunoglobulins serve as receptors which, upon binding of a specific antigen, trigger the clonal expansion and differentiation of B lymphocytes into immunoglobulins- secreting plasma cells. Secreted immunoglobulins mediate the effector phase of humoral immunity, which results in
   4994..5105    +  polyA_signal   bGH poly(A) signal: bovine growth hormone polyadenylation signal
   5106..5214    +  rep_origin     f1 ori (fragment): f1 bacteriophage origin of replication; arrow indicates direction of (+) strand synthesis
   5228..5557    +  promoter       SV40 promoter: SV40 enhancer and early promoter
   5605..5652    +  promoter       EM7 promoter: synthetic bacterial promoter&nbsp
   5671..6270    +  CDS            PuroR (fragment): puromycin N-acetyltransferase; pac from Streptomyces; confers resistance to puromycin
   6280..6405    +  CDS            ble (fragment): BLE_KLEPN - Experimental evidence at protein level: Swiss-Prot protein existence level 1. Binding protein with a strong affinity to the bleomycin family of antibiotics. Binds to CL990; an antimitotic-antibiotic compound. From Klebsiella pneumoniae.
   6400..6521    +  polyA_signal   SV40 poly(A) signal: SV40 polyadenylation signal
   6574..7434    -  CDS            AmpR: β-lactamase; bla; confers resistance to ampicillin, carbenicillin, and related antibiotics
   7437..89      -  promoter       AmpR promoter (fragment) (across the origin): bla
>Addgene plasmid #156867 | pD649-HAsp-LRIT2-Fc(DAPA)-AviTag-6xHis | addgene full sequence | sequence record 407020 | Addgene NGS Result
TTTCAATATTATTGAAGCATTTATCAGGGTTATTGTCTCATGAGCGGATACATATTTGAATGTATTTAGA
AAAATAAACAAATAGGGGTCAGTGTTACAACCAATTAACCAATTCTGAACATTATCGCGAGCCCATTTAT
ACCTGAATATGGCTCATAACACCCCTTGCTCATGACCAAAATCCCTTAACGTGAGTTACGCGCGCGTCGT
TCCACTGAGCGTCAGACCCCGTAGAAAAGATCAAAGGATCTTCTTGAGATCCTTTTTTTCTGCGCGTAAT
CTGCTGCTTGCAAACAAAAAAACCACCGCTACCAGCGGTGGTTTGTTTGCCGGATCAAGAGCTACCAACT
CTTTTTCCGAAGGTAACTGGCTTCAGCAGAGCGCAGATACCAAATACTGTTCTTCTAGTGTAGCCGTAGT
TAGCCCACCACTTCAAGAACTCTGTAGCACCGCCTACATACCTCGCTCTGCTAATCCTGTTACCAGTGGC
TGCTGCCAGTGGCGATAAGTCGTGTCTTACCGGGTTGGACTCAAGACGATAGTTACCGGATAAGGCGCAG
CGGTCGGGCTGAACGGGGGGTTCGTGCACACAGCCCAGCTTGGAGCGAACGACCTACACCGAACTGAGAT
ACCTACAGCGTGAGCTATGAGAAAGCGCCACGCTTCCCGAAGGGAGAAAGGCGGACAGGTATCCGGTAAG
CGGCAGGGTCGGAACAGGAGAGCGCACGAGGGAGCTTCCAGGGGGAAACGCCTGGTATCTTTATAGTCCT
GTCGGGTTTCGCCACCTCTGACTTGAGCGTCGATTTTTGTGATGCTCGTCAGGGGGGCGGAGCCTATGGA
AAAACGCCAGCAACGCGGCCTTTTTACGGTTCCTGGCCTTTTGCTGGCCTTTTGCTCACATGTTCTTTCC
TGCGTTATCCCCTGATTCTGTGGATAACCGTATTACCGCCTTTGAGTGAGCTGATACCGCTCGCCGCAGC
CGAACGACCGAGCGCAGCGAGTCAGTGAGCGAGGAAGCGGAAGGCGAGAGTAGGGAACTGCCAGGCATCA
AACTAAGCAGAAGGCCCCTGACGGATGGCCTTTTTGCGTTTCTACAAACTCTTTCTGTGTTGTAAAACGA
CGGCCAGTCTTAAGCTCGGGCCCCCTGGGCGGTTCTGATAACGAGTAATCGTTAATCCGCAAATAACGTA
AAAACCCGCTTCGGCGGGTTTTTTTATGGGGGGAGTTTAGGGAAAGAGCATTTGTCAGAATATTTAAGGG
CGCCTGTCACTTTGCTTGATATATGAGAATTATTTAACCTTATAAATGAGAAAAAAGCAACGCACTTTAA
ATAAGATACGTTGCTTTTTCGATTGATGAACACCTATAATTAAACTATTCATCTATTATTTATGATTTTT
TGTATATACAATATTTCTAGTTTGTTAAAGAGAATTAAGAAAATAAATCTCGAAAATAATAAAGGGAAAA
TCAGTTTTTGATATCAAAATTATACATGTCAACGATAATACAAAATATAATACAAACTATAAGATGTTAT
CAGTATTTATTATCATTTAGAATAAATTTTGTGTCGCCCTTAATTGTGAGCGGATAACAATTACGAGCTT
CATGCACAGTGGCGTTGACTCAATATTGGCCATTAGCCATATTATTCATTGGTTATATAGCATAAATCAA
TATTGGCTATTGGCCATTGCATACGTTGTATCTATATCATAATATGTACATTTATATTGGCTCATGTCCA
ATATGACCGCCATGTTGGCATTGATTATTGACTAGTTATTAATAGTAATCAATTACGGGGTCATTAGTTC
ATAGCCCATATATGGAGTTCCGCGTTACATAACTTACGGTAAATGGCCCGCCTGGCTGACCGCCCAACGA
CCCCCGCCCATTGACGTCAATAATGACGTATGTTCCCATAGTAACGCCAATAGGGACTTTCCATTGACGT
CAATGGGTGGAGTATTTACGGTAAACTGCCCACTTGGCAGTACATCAAGTGTATCATATGCCAAGTACGC
CCCCTATTGACGTCAATGACGGTAAATGGCCCGCCTGGCATTATGCCCAGTACATGACCTTATGGGACTT
TCCTACTTGGCAGTACATCTACGTATTAGTCATCGCTATTACCATGGTGATGCGGTTTTGGCAGTACATC
AATGGGCGTGGATAGCGGTTTGACTCACGGGGATTTCCAAGTCTCCACCCCATTGACGTCAATGGGAGTT
TGTTTTGGCACCAAAATCAACGGGACTTTCCAAAATGTCGTAACAACTCCGCCCCATTGACGCAAATGGG
CGGTAGGCGTGTACGGTGGGAGGTCTATATAAGCAGAGCTCGTTTAGTGAACCGTCAGATCGCCTGGAGA
CGCCATCCACGCTGTTTTGACCTCCATAGAAGACACCGGGACCGATCCAGCCTCCGCGGCCGGGAACGGT
GCATTGGAACGCGGATTCCCCGTGCCAAGAGTGACGTAAGTACCGCCTATAGAGTCTATAGGCCCACCCC
CTTGGCTTCGTTAGAACGCGGCTACAATTAATACATAACCTTATGTATCATACACATACGATTTAGGTGA
CACTATAGAATAACATCCACTTTGCCTTTCTCTCCACAGGTGTCCACTCCCAGGTCCAACTGCACCTCGG
TTCTATCGAAAACGCGCCTGCTAGCGCCACCATGAAGACCATCATTGCCCTGAGCTACATCTTCTGCCTG
GTGTTCGCTGCGGCCGCCGCTCAACCTTTTTGTCTGCCTGGCTGCACCTGTAGCGAGGAAAGCTTTGGCA
GAACCCTGCAGTGCACCTCCGTGTCTCTGGGCAAGATCCCTGGCAACCTGAGCGAAGAGTTCAAGCAAGT
GCGGATCGAGAACAGCCCTCTGTTCGAGATGCCTCAGGGCAGCTTCATCAACATGAGCACCCTGGAATAC
CTGTGGCTGAACTTCAACAACATCAGCGTGATCCACCTGGGCGCCCTGGAACATCTGCCTGAGCTGAGAG
AACTGCGGCTGGAAGGCAACAAGCTGTGCAGCGTTCCATGGACCGCCTTCAGAGCTACCCCTCTGCTGAG
AGTGCTGGACCTGAAGCGGAACAAGATCGACGCCCTGCCTGAACTGGCCCTGCAGTTTCTGGTGTCCCTG
ACCTACCTGGACCTGTCCAGCAACAGACTGACCGTGGTGTCCAAGAGCGTGTTCCTGAATTGGCCCGCCT
ACCAGAAGTGCAGACAGCCTGATTGTGGCGCCGAGATCCTGTCTAGTCTGGTGGTGGCTCTGCACGACAA
CCCCTGGGTTTGCGACTGTAGACTGAGAGGCCTGGTGCAGTTCGTGAAGTCCATCACACTGCCCGTGATC
CTGGTCAACAGCTACCTGATCTGTCAGGGCCCTCTGAGCAAAGCCGGCCAGCTGTTTCACGAGACAGAGC
TGAGCGCCTGCATGAAGCCCCAGATCTCTACCCCTAGCGCCAACATCACAATCAGAGCCGGACAGAACGT
GACCCTGAGATGTCTGGCTCAGGCTTCCCCTTCTCCATCTATCGCCTGGACATACCCACTGAGCATGTGG
CGCGAGTTCGACGTGCTGACAAGCAGCACAGGCGAGGATACAGCCCTGAGCGAGCTGGCTATTCCTGCCG
CTCATCTGGTGGACAGCGGCAACTATACCTGCATGGCCAGCAACTCCATCGGCAAGAGCAACCTGGTCAT
CAGCCTGCATGTGCAGCCTGCTCAGGCTCTGCATGCCCCTGATAGCCTGTCTATCCCCTCTGAGGGCAAC
GCCTACATCGACCTGAGAGTGGTCAAGCAGACAGTGCACGGCATCCTGCTGGAATGGCTGGCCGTGGCCG
ATACCAGCAAAGAGGAATGGTTCACCCTGTATATCGCCAGCGACGAGGCCTTCCGGAAAGAAGTGGTGCA
CATCGGCCCTGGCATCAACACCTACGCCGTGGATGATCTGCTGCCCGGCACCAAATATGAGGCCTGTCTG
AGCCTGGAAGGCCAGCCTCCTCATCAGGGACAGTGTGTGGCCTTTGTGACCGGCAGAGATGCTGGCGGAC
TGGAAGCCAGAGAACACCTCCTTCATGGCGCGCCGGGCGGCGACAAGACCCACACCTGCCCCCCCTGCCC
AGCTCCAGAACTGCTGGGAGGGCCTTCCGTGTTCCTGTTCCCCCCCAAGCCCAAGGACACCCTGATGATC
AGCAGGACCCCCGAGGTGACCTGCGTGGTGGTGGCCGTGTCCCACGAGGACCCAGAGGTGAAGTTCAACT
GGTACGTGGACGGCGTGGAGGTGCACAACGCCAAGACCAAGCCCAGAGAGGAGCAGTACAACAGCACCTA
CAGGGTGGTGTCCGTGCTGACCGTGCTGCACCAGGACTGGCTGAACGGCAAAGAATACAAGTGCAAAGTC
TCCAACAAGGCCCTGGCTGCCCCAATCGAAAAGACAATCAGCAAGGCCAAGGGCCAGCCACGGGAGCCCC
AGGTGTACACCCTGCCCCCCAGCCGGGAGGAGATGACCAAGAACCAGGTGTCCCTGACCTGTCTGGTGAA
GGGCTTCTACCCCAGCGATATCGCCGTGGAGTGGGAGAGCAACGGCCAGCCCGAGAACAACTACAAGACC
ACCCCCCCAGTGCTGGACAGCGACGGCAGCTTCTTCCTGTACAGCAAGCTGACCGTGGACAAGTCCAGGT
GGCAGCAGGGCAACGTGTTCAGCTGCAGCGTGATGCACGAGGCCCTGCACAACCACTACACCCAGAAGTC
CCTGAGCCTGAGCCCCGGCGGCAGCGGTCTTAATGATATTTTCGAGGCTCAGAAGATTGAGTGGCATGAA
CACCACCACCATCACCACTAAGGCCGGCCTGTAGTCACTGGCACAACGCGTTACCCGGTAAGCCAATCGG
GTATACACGGTCGTCATACTGCAGACAGGGTTCTTCTACTTTGCAAGATAGTCTTGAGTAGTAAAATAAA
TAGATAGAGAAAATCAGCCTCGACTGTGCCTTCTAGTTGCCAGCCATCTGTTGTTTGCCCCTCCCCCGTG
CCTTCCTTGACCCTGGAAGGTGCCACTCCCACTGTCCTTTCCTAATAAAATGAGGAAATTGCATCACAAC
ACTCAACCCTATCTCGGTCTATTCTTTTGATTTATAAGGGATTTTGCCGATTTCGGCCTATTGGTTAAAA
AATGAGCTGATTTAACAAAAATTTAACGCGAATTAATTCTGTGGAATGTGTGTCAGTTAGGGTGTGGAAA
GTCCCCAGGCTCCCCAGCAGGCAGAAGTATGCAAAGCATGCATCTCAATTAGTCAGCAACCAGGTGTGGA
AAGTCCCCAGGCTCCCCAGCAGGCAGAAGTATGCAAAGCATGCATCTCAATTAGTCAGCAACCATAGTCC
CGCCCCTAACTCCGCCCATCCCGCCCCTAACTCCGCCCAGTTCCGCCCATTCTCCGCCCCATGGCTGACT
AATTTTTTTTATTTATGCAGAGGCCGAGGCCGCCTCTGCCTCTGAGCTATTCCAGAAGTAGTGAGGAGGC
TTTTTTGGAGGCCTAGGCTTTTGCAAAAAGCTCCCGGGAGCTTGTATATCCATTTTCGGATCTGATCAGC
ACGTGTTGACAATTAATCATCGGCATAGTATATCGGCATAGTATAATACGACAAGGTGAGGAACTAAACC
ATGACCGAGTACAAGCCCACGGTGCGCCTCGCCACCCGCGACGACGTCCCCAGGGCCGTACGCACCCTCG
CCGCCGCGTTCGCCGACTACCCCGCCACGCGCCACACCGTCGATCCGGACCGCCACATCGAGCGGGTCAC
CGAGCTGCAAGAACTCTTCCTCACGCGCGTCGGGCTCGACATCGGCAAGGTGTGGGTCGCGGACGACGGC
GCCGCGGTGGCGGTCTGGACCACGCCGGAGAGCGTCGAAGCGGGGGCGGTGTTCGCCGAGATCGGCCCGC
GCATGGCCGAGTTGAGCGGTTCCCGGCTGGCCGCGCAGCAACAGATGGAAGGCCTCCTGGCGCCGCACCG
GCCCAAGGAGCCCGCGTGGTTCCTGGCCACCGTCGGCGTCTCGCCCGACCACCAGGGCAAGGGTCTGGGC
AGCGCCGTCGTGCTCCCCGGAGTGGAGGCGGCCGAGCGCGCCGGGGTGCCCGCCTTCCTGGAGACATCCG
CGCCCCGCAACCTCCCCTTCTACGAGCGGCTCGGCTTCACCGTCACCGCCGACGTCGAGGTGCCCGAAGG
ACCGCGCACCTGGTGCATGACCCGCAAGCCCGGTGCCTGACACGTGCTACGAGATTTCGATTCCACCGCC
GCCTTCTATGAAAGGTTGGGCTTCGGAATCGTTTTCCGGGACGCCGGCTGGATGATCCTCCAGCGCGGGG
ATCTCATGCTGGAGTTCTTCGCCCACCCCAACTTGTTTATTGCAGCTTATAATGGTTACAAATAAAGCAA
TAGCATCACAAATTTCACAAATAAAGCATTTTTTTCACTGCATTCTAGTTGTGGTTTGTCCAAACTCATC
AATGTATCTTATCATGTCTGTATACCGTCGACCTCTAGCTAGAGCTTGGCGTAATCATGGTCATTACCAA
TGCTTAATCAGTGAGGCACCTATCTCAGCGATCTGTCTATTTCGTTCATCCATAGTTGCCTGACTCCCCG
TCGTGTAGATAACTACGATACGGGAGGGCTTACCATCTGGCCCCAGCGCTGCGATGATACCGCGAGAACC
ACGCTCACCGGCTCCGGATTTATCAGCAATAAACCAGCCAGCCGGAAGGGCCGAGCGCAGAAGTGGTCCT
GCAACTTTATCCGCCTCCATCCAGTCTATTAATTGTTGCCGGGAAGCTAGAGTAAGTAGTTCGCCAGTTA
ATAGTTTGCGCAACGTTGTTGCCATCGCTACAGGCATCGTGGTGTCACGCTCGTCGTTTGGTATGGCTTC
ATTCAGCTCCGGTTCCCAACGATCAAGGCGAGTTACATGATCCCCCATGTTGTGCAAAAAAGCGGTTAGC
TCCTTCGGTCCTCCGATCGTTGTCAGAAGTAAGTTGGCCGCAGTGTTATCACTCATGGTTATGGCAGCAC
TGCATAATTCTCTTACTGTCATGCCATCCGTAAGATGCTTTTCTGTGACTGGTGAGTACTCAACCAAGTC
ATTCTGAGAATAGTGTATGCGGCGACCGAGTTGCTCTTGCCCGGCGTCAATACGGGATAATACCGCGCCA
CATAGCAGAACTTTAAAAGTGCTCATCATTGGAAAACGTTCTTCGGGGCGAAAACTCTCAAGGATCTTAC
CGCTGTTGAGATCCAGTTCGATGTAACCCACTCGTGCACCCAACTGATCTTCAGCATCTTTTACTTTCAC
CAGCGTTTCTGGGTGAGCAAAAACAGGAAGGCAAAATGCCGCAAAAAAGGGAATAAGGGCGACACGGAAA
TGTTGAATACTCATATTCTTCCTT
