>Addgene plasmid #156867 | pD649-HAsp-LRIT2-Fc(DAPA)-AviTag-6xHis | depositor partial sequence | sequence record 302844 | insert (extracellular domain)
GCTCAACCTTTTTGTCTGCCTGGCTGCACCTGTAGCGAGGAAAGCTTTGGCAGAACCCTGCAGTGCACCT
CCGTGTCTCTGGGCAAGATCCCTGGCAACCTGAGCGAAGAGTTCAAGCAAGTGCGGATCGAGAACAGCCC
TCTGTTCGAGATGCCTCAGGGCAGCTTCATCAACATGAGCACCCTGGAATACCTGTGGCTGAACTTCAAC
AACATCAGCGTGATCCACCTGGGCGCCCTGGAACATCTGCCTGAGCTGAGAGAACTGCGGCTGGAAGGCA
ACAAGCTGTGCAGCGTTCCATGGACCGCCTTCAGAGCTACCCCTCTGCTGAGAGTGCTGGACCTGAAGCG
GAACAAGATCGACGCCCTGCCTGAACTGGCCCTGCAGTTTCTGGTGTCCCTGACCTACCTGGACCTGTCC
AGCAACAGACTGACCGTGGTGTCCAAGAGCGTGTTCCTGAATTGGCCCGCCTACCAGAAGTGCAGACAGC
CTGATTGTGGCGCCGAGATCCTGTCTAGTCTGGTGGTGGCTCTGCACGACAACCCCTGGGTTTGCGACTG
TAGACTGAGAGGCCTGGTGCAGTTCGTGAAGTCCATCACACTGCCCGTGATCCTGGTCAACAGCTACCTG
ATCTGTCAGGGCCCTCTGAGCAAAGCCGGCCAGCTGTTTCACGAGACAGAGCTGAGCGCCTGCATGAAGC
CCCAGATCTCTACCCCTAGCGCCAACATCACAATCAGAGCCGGACAGAACGTGACCCTGAGATGTCTGGC
TCAGGCTTCCCCTTCTCCATCTATCGCCTGGACATACCCACTGAGCATGTGGCGCGAGTTCGACGTGCTG
ACAAGCAGCACAGGCGAGGATACAGCCCTGAGCGAGCTGGCTATTCCTGCCGCTCATCTGGTGGACAGCG
GCAACTATACCTGCATGGCCAGCAACTCCATCGGCAAGAGCAACCTGGTCATCAGCCTGCATGTGCAGCC
TGCTCAGGCTCTGCATGCCCCTGATAGCCTGTCTATCCCCTCTGAGGGCAACGCCTACATCGACCTGAGA
GTGGTCAAGCAGACAGTGCACGGCATCCTGCTGGAATGGCTGGCCGTGGCCGATACCAGCAAAGAGGAAT
GGTTCACCCTGTATATCGCCAGCGACGAGGCCTTCCGGAAAGAAGTGGTGCACATCGGCCCTGGCATCAA
CACCTACGCCGTGGATGATCTGCTGCCCGGCACCAAATATGAGGCCTGTCTGAGCCTGGAAGGCCAGCCT
CCTCATCAGGGACAGTGTGTGGCCTTTGTGACCGGCAGAGATGCTGGCGGACTGGAAGCCAGAGAACACC
TCCTTCAT
